>Addgene plasmid #138901 | pPD290 ZF43x6-Compact_EYFP | addgene full sequence | sequence record 324022 | Addgene NGS Result
GTGCCACCTGACGTCGACGGATCGGGAGATCTGAATTACGATCGGAGTGAGGATAATTAGAGTGAGGACG
ATCGGAGTGAGGAAAATTAGAGTGAGGACGATCGGAGTGAGGATAATTAGAGTGAGGACGATCCCTCTAG
AGGGTATATAATGGGGGCCACTAGTCTACTACCAGAGCTCATCGCTAGCGCCACCATGGTGAGCAAGGGC
GAGGAGCTGTTCACCGGGGTGGTGCCCATCCTGGTCGAGCTGGACGGCGACGTAAACGGCCACAAGTTCA
GCGTGTCCGGCGAGGGCGAGGGCGATGCCACCTACGGCAAGCTGACCCTGAAGTTCATCTGCACCACCGG
CAAGCTGCCCGTGCCCTGGCCCACCCTCGTGACCACCTTCGGCTACGGCCTGCAGTGCTTCGCCCGCTAC
CCCGACCACATGAAGCAGCACGACTTCTTCAAGTCCGCCATGCCCGAAGGCTACGTCCAGGAGCGCACCA
TCTTCTTCAAGGACGACGGCAACTACAAGACCCGCGCCGAGGTGAAGTTCGAGGGCGACACCCTGGTGAA
CCGCATCGAGCTGAAGGGCATCGACTTCAAGGAGGACGGCAACATCCTGGGGCACAAGCTGGAGTACAAC
TACAACAGCCACAACGTCTATATCATGGCCGACAAGCAGAAGAACGGCATCAAGGTGAACTTCAAGATCC
GCCACAACATCGAGGACGGCAGCGTGCAGCTCGCCGACCACTACCAGCAGAACACCCCCATCGGCGACGG
CCCCGTGCTGCTGCCCGACAACCACTACCTGAGCTACCAGTCCGCCCTGAGCAAAGACCCCAACGAGAAG
CGCGATCACATGGTCCTGCTGGAGTTCGTGACCGCCGCCGGGATCACTCTCGGCATGGACGAGCTGTACA
AGTAGGCGGCCGCTCGAGTCTAGAGGGCCCGTTTAAACCCGCTGATCAGCCTCGACTGTGCCTTCTAGTT
GCCAGCCATCTGTTGTTTGCCCCTCCCCCGTGCCTTCCTTGACCCTGGAAGGTGCCACTCCCACTGTCCT
TTCCTAATAAAATGAGGAAATTGCATCGCATTGTCTGAGTAGGTGTCATTCTATTCTGGGGGGTGGGGTG
GGGCAGGACAGCAAGGGGGAGGATTGGGAAGTCAATAGCAGGCATGCTGGGGATGCGGTGGGCTCTATGG
CTTCTGAGGCGGAAAGAACCAGCTGGGGCTCTAGGGGGTATCCCC
[124 nt withheld, positions 1236-1359]
C
[91 nt withheld, positions 1361-1451]
A
[49 nt withheld, positions 1453-1501]
CCTTTGACGTTGGAGTCCACGTTCTTT
[37 nt withheld, positions 1529-1565]
ACCCTATCTCGGTCTATTCTTTTGATTTATAAGGGATTTTGCCGATTTCGGCCTATTGGTTAAAAAATGA
GCTGATTTAACAAAAATTTAACGCGAATTAATTCTGTGGAATGTGTGTCAGTTAGGCTCAATTAGTCAGC
AACCATAGTCCCGCCCCTAACTCCGCCCATCCCGCCCCTAACTCCGCCCAGTTCCGCCCATTCTCCGCCC
CATGGCTGACTAATTTTTTTTATTTATGCAGAGGCCGAGGCCGCCTCTGCCTCTGAGCTATTCCAGAAGT
AGTGAGGAGGCTTTTTTGGAGGCCTAGGCTTTTGCAAAAAGCTCCCGGGAGCTTGTATATCCATTTTCGG
AGGTTGGGCTTCGGAATCGTTTTCCGGGACGCCGGCTGGATGATCCTCCAGCGCGGGGATCTCATGCTGG
AGTTCTTCGCCCACCCCAACTTGTTTATTGCAGCTTATAATGGTTACAAATAAAGCAATAGCATCACAAA
TTTCACAAATAAAGCATTTTTTTCACTGCATTCTAGTTGTGGTTTGTCCAAACTCATCAATGTATCTTAT
CATGTCTGTATACCGTCGACCTCTAGCTAGAGCTTGGCGTAATCATGGTCATAGCTGTTTCCTGTGTGAA
ATTGTTATCCGCTCACAATTCCACACAACATACGAGCCGGAAGCATAAAGTGTAAAGCCTGGGGTGCCTA
ATGAGTGAGCTAACTCACATTAATTGCGTTGCGCTCACTGCCCGCTTTCCAGTCGGGAAACCTGTCGTGC
CAGCTGCATTAATGAATCGGCCAACGCGCGGGGAGAGGCGGTTTGCGTATTGGGCGCTCTTCCGCTTCCT
CGCTCACTGACTCGCTGCGCTCGGTCGTTCGGCTGCGGCGAGCGGTATCAGCTCACTCAAAGGCGGTAAT
ACGGTTATCCACAGAATCAGGGGATAACGCAGGAAAGAACATGTGAGCAAAAGGCCAGCAAAAGGCCAGG
AACCGTAAAAAGGCCGCGTTGCTGGCGTTTTTCCATAGGCTCCGCCCCCCTGACGAGCATCACAAAAATC
GACGCTCAAGTCAGAGGTGGCGAAACCCGACAGGACTATAAAGATACCAGGCGTTTCCCCCTGGAAGCTC
CCTCGTGCGCTCTCCTGTTCCGACCCTGCCGCTTACCGGATACCTGTCCGCCTTTCTCCCTTCGGGAAGC
GTGGCGCTTTCTCATAGCTCACGCTGTAGGTATCTCAGTTCGGTGTAGGTCGTTCGCTCCAAGCTGGGCT
GTGTGCACGAACCCCCCGTTCAGCCCGACCGCTGCGCCTTATCCGGTAACTATCGTCTTGAGTCCAACCC
GGTAAGACACGACTTATCGCCACTGGCAGCAGCCACTGGTAACAGGATTAGCAGAGCGAGGTATGTAGGC
GGTGCTACAGAGTTCTTGAAGTGGTGGCCTAACTACGGCTACACTAGAAGAACAGTATTTGGTATCTGCG
CTCTGCTGAAGCCAGTTACCTTCGGAAAAAGAGTTGGTAGCTCTTGATCCGGCAAACAAACCACCGCTGG
TAGCGGTGGTTTTTTTGTTTGCAAGCAGCAGATTACGCGCAGAAAAAAAGGATCTCAAGAAGATCCTTTG
ATCTTTTCTACGGGGTCTGACGCTCAGTGGAACGAAAACTCACGTTAAGGGATTTTGGTCATGAGATTAT
CAAAAAGGATCTTCACCTAGATCCTTTTAAATTAAAAATGAAGTTTTAAATCAATCTAAAGTATATATGA
GTAAACTTGGTCTGACAGTTACCAATGCTTAATCAGTGAGGCACCTATCTCAGCGATCTGTCTATTTCGT
TCATCCATAGTTGCCTGACTCCCCGTCGTGTAGATAACTACGATACGGGAGGGCTTACCATCTGGCCCCA
GTGCTGCAATGATACCGCGAGATCCACGCTCACCGGCTCCAGATTTATCAGCAATAAACCAGCCAGCCGG
AAGGGCCGAGCGCAGAAGTGGTCCTGCAACTTTATCCGCCTCCATCCAGTCTATTAATTGTTGCCGGGAA
GCTAGAGTAAGTAGTTCGCCAGTTAATAGTTTGCGCAACGTTGTTGCCATTGCTACAGGCATCGTGGTGT
CACGCTCGTCGTTTGGTATGGCTTCATTCAGCTCCGGTTCCCAACGATCAAGGCGAGTTACATGATCCCC
CATGTTGTGCAAAAAAGCGGTTAGCTCCTTCGGTCCTCCGATCGTTGTCAGAAGTAAGTTGGCCGCAGTG
TTATCACTCATGGTTATGGCAGCACTGCATAATTCTCTTACTGTCATGCCATCCGTAAGATGCTTTTCTG
TGACTGGTGAGTACTCAACCAAGTCATTCTGAGAATAGTGTATGCGGCGACCGAGTTGCTCTTGCCCGGC
GTCAATACGGGATAATACCGCGCCACATAGCAGAACTTTAAAAGTGCTCATCATTGGAAAACGTTCTTCG
GGGCGAAAACTCTCAAGGATCTTACCGCTGTTGAGATCCAGTTCGATGTAACCCACTCGTGCACCCAACT
GATCTTCAGCATCTTTTACTTTCACCAGCGTTTCTGGGTGAGCAAAAACAGGAAGGCAAAATGCCGCAAA
AAAGGGAATAAGGGCGACACGGAAATGTTGAATACTCATACTCTTCCTTTTTCAATATTATTGAAGCATT
TATCAGGGTTATTGTCTCATGAGCGGATACATATTTGAATGTATTTAGAAAAATAAACAAATAGGGGTTC
CGCGCACATTTCCCCGAAAA
Features (pLannotate 1.2.2; 16 found; start..end, strand, type, name):
    138..154     +  promoter       minP (fragment): minimal TATA-box promoter with low basal activity
    196..912     +  CDS            EYFP: EYFP is a basic (constitutively fluorescent) green/yellow fluorescent protein published in 1996, derived from Aequorea victoria. It is reported to be a very rapidly-maturing weak dimer with high acid sensitivity.
    966..1077    +  polyA_signal   bGH poly(A) signal: bovine growth hormone polyadenylation signal
   1194..1215    +  promoter       SV40 promoter (fragment): SV40 enhancer and early promoter
   1236..1664    +  rep_origin     f1 ori (sequence partly withheld): f1 bacteriophage origin of replication; arrow indicates direction of (+) strand synthesis
   1669..1691    +  promoter       SV40 promoter (fragment): SV40 enhancer and early promoter
   1692..1883    +  promoter       SV40 promoter: SV40 early promoter
   1910..2008    +  CDS            ble (fragment): BLE_KLEPN - Experimental evidence at protein level: Swiss-Prot protein existence level 1. Binding protein with a strong affinity to the bleomycin family of antibiotics. Binds to CL990; an antimitotic-antibiotic compound. From Klebsiella pneumoniae.
   2003..2124    +  polyA_signal   SV40 poly(A) signal: SV40 polyadenylation signal
   2197..2213    -  protein_bind   lac operator: The lac repressor binds to the lac operator to inhibit transcription in E. coli. This inhibition can be relieved by adding lactose or isopropyl-β-D-thiogalactopyranoside (IPTG). lac repressor encoded by lacI
   2221..2251    -  promoter       lac promoter: promoter for the E. coli lac operon
   2266..2287    -  protein_bind   CAP binding site: CAP binding activates transcription in the presence of cAMP. E. coli catabolite activator protein
   2300..2392    -  CDS            lacI (fragment): lac repressor; lacI; The lac repressor binds to the lac operator to inhibit transcription in E. coli. This inhibition can be relieved by adding lactose or isopropyl-β-D-thiogalactopyranoside (IPTG).
   2575..3163    -  rep_origin     ori: high-copy-number ColE1/pMB1/pBR322/pUC origin of replication
   3334..4194    -  CDS            AmpR: β-lactamase; bla; confers resistance to ampicillin, carbenicillin, and related antibiotics
   4195..4299    -  promoter       AmpR promoter: bla
