[The description below was written by a language model from this plasmid's Addgene catalogue record and pLannotate feature annotations shown in this document.]
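Description:
pPD290 ZF43x6-Compact_EYFP is a 4,315-nt mammalian reporter plasmid from the COMET synthetic biology toolkit, built on the pPD152 Reporter Template v2 backbone. It is propagated in E. coli at high copy through a ColE1/pUC-type origin and selected with ampicillin via the AmpR (β-lactamase) gene and its native promoter. An f1 phage origin is also present. The backbone carries remnants typical of a pcDNA-style vector: an SV40 early promoter followed by only a short fragment of a bleomycin-family resistance gene (ble) and an SV40 poly(A) signal, plus lac promoter/operator, CAP site and lacI fragments. Because the ble annotation is only a fragment, the record gives no evidence of a functional mammalian selection marker, which suggests the plasmid is meant mainly for transient transfection.

The payload is a synthetic inducible promoter, ZF43x6-Compact, cloned between retained BglII and NheI sites upstream of the reporter. The name implies six binding sites for the zinc finger domain ZF43 in a closely spaced arrangement, although the sites themselves are not annotated in the feature table. The table does detect a fragment of a minimal TATA-box promoter just upstream of the EYFP coding sequence, which is terminated by the bovine growth hormone poly(A) signal. A minimal promoter of this kind has low basal activity, so EYFP output should depend on recruitment of a cognate ZF43-based transcription factor supplied from another construct. The plasmid thus provides a fluorescent readout for characterising activators or inhibitors acting at this promoter and for building composable genetic programs in mammalian cells.
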