Addgene plasmid #138901: pPD290 ZF43x6-Compact_EYFP
Purpose: EYFP reporter vector for the ZF43x6-Compact promoter
Depositing lab: Joshua Leonard. Publication: The COMET toolkit for composing customizable genetic programs in mammalian cells. Donahue PS, Draut JW, Muldoon JJ, Edelstein HI, Bagheri N, Leonard JN. Nat Commun. 2020 Feb 7;11(1):779. doi: 10.1038/s41467-019-14147-5. PubMed 32034124.
Backbone
  Vector backbone: pPD152 Reporter Template v2
  Vector type: Mammalian Expression, Synthetic Biology
Growth in bacteria
  Bacterial resistance: Ampicillin, 100 μg/mL
  Growth temperature: 37°C
  Growth strain: DH5alpha
  Copy number: High Copy
Gene/Insert
  Gene/Insert name: ZF43x6-Compact
  Species: Synthetic
  Promoter: ZF43x6-Compact
  Cloning method: Restriction Enzyme; 5′ cloning site BglII (not destroyed); 3′ cloning site NheI (not destroyed)
  Sequencing primers: 5′ CGACACGGAAATGTTGAATAC; 3′ TAGAAGGCACAGTCGAGG
Terms and licenses: Academic/Nonprofit Terms; Industry Terms: Not Available to Industry
Depositor comments: Leonard Lab plasmid reference number: L1438
How to cite: pPD290 ZF43x6-Compact_EYFP was a gift from Joshua Leonard (Addgene plasmid # 138901 ; http://n2t.net/addgene:138901 ; RRID:Addgene_138901)
