>Addgene plasmid #138901 | pPD290 ZF43x6-Compact_EYFP | depositor partial sequence | sequence record 268469 | ZF43x6-Compact promoter
AGATCTGAATTACGATCGGAGTGAGGATAATTAGAGTGAGGACGATCGGAGTGAGGAAAATTAGAGTGAG
GACGATCGGAGTGAGGATAATTAGAGTGAGGACGATCCCTCTAGAGGGTATATAATGGGGGCCACTAGTC
TACTACCAGAGCTCATCGCTAGC
